Addgene plasmid #223144: pBK1299-AAV-EFSNC-dCjCas9-MBD1(529-592)
Purpose: Expression of truncated MBD1 with dCjCas9 and empty gRNA scaffold
Depositing lab: Boris Kantor. Depositing organization: Duke University. Publication: All-in-one AAV-delivered epigenome-editing platform: proof-of-concept and therapeutic implications for neurodegenerative disorders. Kantor B, Odonovan B, Rittiner J, Hodgson D, Lindner N, Guerrero S, Dong W, Zhang A, Chiba-Falek O. bioRxiv [Preprint]. 2024 May 19:2023.04.14.536951. doi: 10.1101/2023.04.14.536951. PubMed 38798630.
Backbone
  Vector backbone: Unknown
  Vector type: Mammalian Expression, AAV, CRISPR
Growth in bacteria
  Bacterial resistance: Ampicillin, 100 μg/mL
  Growth temperature: 37°C
  Growth strain: NEB Stable
  Copy number: High Copy
Gene/Insert
  Gene/Insert name: MBD1
  Species: H. sapiens (human)
  Mutation: Encodes aa 529-592
  Entrez Gene: MBD1 (a.k.a. CXXC3, PCM1, RFT)
  Promoter: EF1a
  Tag / fusion protein: 3xFLAG (N terminal on backbone)
  Cloning method: Unknown
Terms and licenses: Academic/Nonprofit Terms; Industry Terms: Not Available to Industry
Depositor comments: Please visit https://doi.org/10.1101/2023.04.14.536951 for bioRxiv preprint.
How to cite: pBK1299-AAV-EFSNC-dCjCas9-MBD1(529-592) was a gift from Boris Kantor (Addgene plasmid # 223144 ; http://n2t.net/addgene:223144 ; RRID:Addgene_223144)
