[The description below was written by a language model from this plasmid's Addgene catalogue record and pLannotate feature annotations shown in this document.]
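Description:
pBK1299-AAV-EFSNC-dCjCas9-MBD1(529-592) is an all-in-one AAV transfer plasmid of about 7 kb for CRISPR-based epigenome editing in mammalian cells. The parental backbone is not recorded. In bacteria it is maintained as a high-copy plasmid through a ColE1/pUC-type origin and selected with ampicillin via the β-lactamase gene; an f1 phage origin is also present. The payload is flanked by AAV2 inverted terminal repeats, which allow the cassette to be packaged into recombinant AAV particles. The right-hand ITR is annotated in full, while only short ITR fragments were detected on the left side in the sequencing result, which may reflect the difficulty of reading through these repeats.

Between the ITRs sit two compact expression units. The EF-1α core promoter (the short "EFS" form) drives an N-terminally 3xFLAG-tagged Campylobacter jejuni Cas9, described in the record as the nuclease-dead dCjCas9, fused at its C-terminus to residues 529–592 of human MBD1, followed by a small synthetic polyadenylation signal. MBD1 is a methyl-CpG-binding transcriptional repressor that contributes to gene silencing by recruiting ATF7IP and the histone methyltransferase SETDB1, so the truncated fragment serves as a small repressor domain tethered to DNA by dCas9. Downstream, a human U6 Pol III promoter precedes the Cj guide RNA scaffold, which is empty, so users must insert their own targeting spacer. The small CjCas9 ortholog, minimal promoter, truncated effector and short poly(A) keep the whole system within the AAV packaging limit. The associated work presents the platform as a proof of concept for targeted gene repression with therapeutic relevance to neurodegenerative disorders.
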