Features (pLannotate 1.2.2; 18 found; start..end, strand, type, name):
     12..39      +  repeat_region  AAV2 ITR (fragment): inverted terminal repeat of adeno-associated virus serotype 2 inverted
     68..95      +  repeat_region  AAV2 ITR (fragment): inverted terminal repeat of adeno-associated virus serotype 2 inverted
    142..160     +  CDS            small t antigen (fragment): SV40 (simian virus 40) small t antigen
    186..397     +  promoter       EF-1α core promoter: core promoter for human elongation factor EF-1α
    414..479     +  CDS            3xFLAG: three tandem FLAG® epitope tags, followed by an enterokinase cleavage site
    552..3500    +  CDS            cas9: CAS9_CAMJE - Experimental evidence at protein level: Swiss-Prot protein existence level 1. CRISPR (clustered regularly interspaced short palindromic repeat) is an adaptive immune system that provides protection against mobile genetic elements (viruses, transposable elements and conjugative plasmids). CRISPR clusters contain spacers, sequences complementary to antecedent mobile elements, and target invading nucleic acids. CRISPR clusters are transcribed and processed into CRISPR RNA (crRNA). In type II CRISPR systems correct processing of pre-crRNA requires a trans- encoded small RNA (tracrRNA)
   3594..3791    +  CDS            MBD1 (fragment): MBD1_HUMAN - Also known as CXXC3, PCM1. Experimental evidence at protein level: Swiss-Prot protein existence level 1. Transcriptional repressor that binds CpG islands in promoters where the DNA is methylated at position 5 of cytosine within CpG dinucleotides. Binding is abolished by the presence of 7-mG that is produced by DNA damage by methylmethanesulfonate (MMS). Acts as transcriptional repressor and plays a role in gene silencing by recruiting ATF7IP, which in turn recruits factors such as the histone methyltransferase SETDB1. Probably forms a complex with SETDB1 and ATF7IP that represses
   3834..3882    +  polyA_signal   poly(A) signal: synthetic polyadenylation signal
   3894..4134    +  promoter       U6 promoter: RNA polymerase III promoter for human U6 snRNA
   4163..4235    +  misc_RNA       Cj gRNA scaffold: guide RNA scaffold for the Campylobacter jejuni CRISPR/Cas9 system (Kim et al., 2016)
   4250..4390    +  repeat_region  AAV2 ITR: inverted terminal repeat of adeno-associated virus serotype 2 inverted
   4395..4446    -  misc_feature   bom (fragment): basis of mobility region from pBR322
   4465..4920    +  rep_origin     f1 ori (sequence partly withheld): f1 bacteriophage origin of replication; arrow indicates direction of (+) strand synthesis
   4921..4970    -  misc_feature   bom (fragment): basis of mobility region from pBR322
   5072..5107    -  CDS            rop (fragment): Rop protein, which maintains plasmids at low copy number; rop
   5202..5306    +  promoter       AmpR promoter: bla
   5307..6167    +  CDS            AmpR: β-lactamase; bla; confers resistance to ampicillin, carbenicillin, and related antibiotics
   6338..6926    +  rep_origin     ori: high-copy-number ColE1/pMB1/pBR322/pUC origin of replication
>Addgene plasmid #223144 | pBK1299-AAV-EFSNC-dCjCas9-MBD1(529-592) | addgene full sequence | sequence record 442995 | Addgene NGS Result
CCTGCAGGCAGCTGCGCGCTCGCTCGCTCACTGAGGCCGCCCGGGCGTCGGGCGACCTTTGGTCGCCCGG
CCTCAGTGAGCGAGCGAGCGCGCAGAGAGGGAGTGGCCAACTCCATCACTAGGGGTTCCTGCGGCCTCTA
GCTAGGTCTTGAAAGGAGTGGGAATTGGCTCCGGTGCCCGTCAGTGGGCAGAGCGCACATCGCCCACAGT
CCCCGAGAAGTTGGGGGGAGGGGTCGGCAATTGATCCGGTGCCTAGAGAAGGTGGCGCGGGGTAAACTGG
GAAAGTGATGTCGTGTACTGGCTCCGCCTTTTTCCCGAGGGTGGGGGAGAACCGTATATAAGTGCAGTAG
TCGCCGTGAACGTTCTTTTTCGCAACGGGTTTGCCGCCAGAACACAGGACCGGTGCCACCATGGACTACA
AAGACCATGACGGTGATTATAAAGATCATGACATCGATTACAAGGATGACGATGACAAGGGTGGATCGCC
AAAGAAAAAGAGGAAAGTCGGCAGTGGACCTAAAAAGAAACGAAAGGTTGAAGCGGGATCCGCCCGCATC
CTCGCTTTCGCCATCGGAATCTCTAGTATCGGATGGGCCTTCTCTGAAAACGACGAACTGAAAGACTGCG
GCGTGAGAATCTTCACAAAGGTTGAAAACCCTAAAACAGGCGAGTCTTTAGCTCTGCCACGTAGGTTGGC
CCGCTCCGCCCGAAAAAGGCTGGCTCGGCGGAAGGCTCGCCTCAACCACTTGAAGCATTTGATAGCTAAT
GAGTTCAAACTGAACTACGAAGATTACCAGTCCTTCGACGAGTCATTGGCAAAAGCCTACAAAGGCAGCC
TTATCAGTCCTTATGAGTTGAGATTTCGCGCACTCAACGAACTGCTTTCTAAGCAAGACTTTGCTAGGGT
CATTCTGCACATCGCAAAACGGCGAGGTTATGACGATATCAAGAACTCCGACGATAAAGAAAAGGGAGCC
ATTCTCAAGGCGATCAAACAGAATGAGGAAAAATTGGCAAACTACCAGAGTGTGGGCGAGTATCTGTATA
AAGAGTATTTCCAGAAGTTTAAGGAAAACAGCAAGGAGTTTACAAACGTCAGAAATAAAAAGGAGTCTTA
CGAGAGATGCATCGCGCAGTCATTCCTCAAAGATGAGCTGAAGCTGATATTTAAGAAGCAACGCGAATTT
GGTTTCTCATTCTCTAAGAAGTTCGAAGAGGAGGTTCTTTCCGTGGCGTTTTACAAGAGGGCGCTCAAAG
ACTTCTCCCACCTGGTTGGTAACTGTAGTTTCTTCACGGATGAGAAGCGAGCTCCCAAAAATTCTCCCCT
GGCTTTCATGTTTGTTGCCCTGACTCGGATCATTAACCTGCTGAACAACCTGAAAAATACTGAAGGGATC
TTGTATACGAAGGACGACCTAAATGCACTCCTGAATGAAGTGCTCAAAAACGGAACTCTAACCTATAAAC
AGACCAAGAAATTACTGGGGCTCTCTGACGACTACGAGTTCAAGGGCGAGAAGGGTACTTATTTTATCGA
ATTCAAAAAGTATAAGGAGTTCATTAAAGCATTGGGGGAACACAACCTCAGCCAGGACGATCTCAATGAA
ATTGCCAAGGACATCACGCTGATTAAAGACGAGATAAAACTGAAAAAGGCACTGGCCAAGTATGACCTCA
ACCAGAACCAGATCGACTCTCTGTCCAAGCTGGAGTTCAAAGACCACCTAAACATATCCTTCAAAGCCCT
GAAACTGGTCACCCCTCTAATGCTCGAAGGAAAAAAATACGACGAGGCGTGTAATGAACTGAATCTTAAG
GTGGCCATCAATGAGGATAAGAAGGACTTTCTTCCAGCCTTTAACGAGACATATTACAAAGACGAGGTCA
CAAACCCGGTTGTGCTGAGGGCCATAAAAGAGTATCGGAAGGTTCTGAATGCCCTCCTGAAGAAGTACGG
CAAAGTGCACAAAATAAATATCGAATTGGCTAGGGAGGTGGGGAAGAACCATTCTCAGCGAGCAAAGATC
GAGAAAGAGCAGAATGAGAACTACAAAGCCAAGAAAGACGCCGAACTGGAGTGCGAAAAGCTGGGGCTTA
AAATAAACAGTAAAAACATCCTGAAATTAAGATTGTTCAAAGAGCAAAAGGAGTTTTGCGCCTACTCAGG
GGAAAAAATCAAAATATCAGACCTGCAGGACGAGAAAATGCTGGAGATCGACGCCATCTATCCGTATAGC
AGGTCATTTGACGATTCCTACATGAACAAAGTGCTTGTGTTTACCAAACAGAACCAAGAAAAGCTGAACC
AAACCCCCTTTGAGGCTTTCGGAAACGACTCAGCCAAGTGGCAGAAAATCGAAGTCCTAGCCAAGAATCT
GCCTACAAAAAAACAAAAGAGGATTCTTGATAAGAACTATAAGGACAAGGAACAGAAAAACTTTAAAGAC
AGGAACCTGAATGACACGAGGTACATTGCGCGACTGGTTCTAAACTATACCAAAGACTACCTGGATTTCC
TCCCTCTGAGCGACGACGAGAATACTAAACTGAATGATACCCAGAAAGGCTCAAAGGTCCACGTTGAGGC
TAAGTCCGGGATGCTGACTAGCGCCCTCCGCCACACGTGGGGCTTCAGCGCCAAAGATCGGAATAATCAT
CTTCATCACGCTATTGATGCAGTAATCATAGCCTACGCTAACAACAGCATCGTGAAAGCCTTCTCCGATT
TCAAGAAAGAACAGGAGTCTAATAGCGCCGAGTTGTACGCCAAGAAAATTTCCGAATTGGACTATAAAAA
TAAGAGAAAATTCTTCGAACCCTTCTCCGGGTTTCGCCAAAAGGTCTTAGATAAGATCGACGAGATTTTC
GTTTCCAAGCCCGAAAGAAAAAAGCCTTCAGGGGCACTGCACGAAGAGACATTCCGCAAGGAAGAGGAAT
TTTACCAATCTTACGGTGGTAAAGAGGGAGTTCTGAAGGCTCTGGAGCTTGGGAAGATCCGCAAGGTAAA
CGGGAAAATCGTGAAAAACGGGGACATGTTCAGGGTGGATATCTTCAAGCACAAAAAGACCAACAAGTTC
TACGCAGTACCCATCTACACTATGGATTTCGCTTTAAAGGTTCTCCCAAATAAGGCGGTGGCTCGATCGA
AGAAAGGAGAGATCAAGGACTGGATCTTAATGGATGAAAATTACGAGTTTTGCTTCTCGCTCTACAAAGA
TAGCCTGATTCTGATCCAGACAAAAGACATGCAGGAACCAGAATTTGTTTATTATAACGCCTTCACGAGC
AGTACAGTGTCCCTGATTGTGAGCAAGCATGATAACAAGTTCGAGACTCTGTCTAAGAATCAGAAAATCC
TTTTCAAGAACGCCAACGAGAAGGAGGTCATCGCAAAGTCAATTGGCATCCAAAACCTGAAGGTGTTCGA
GAAATACATAGTGTCCGCACTCGGTGAAGTAACTAAAGCCGAATTTCGACAGCGCGAGGATTTTAAGAAA
AGCCCCAAGAAGAAGAGAAAGGTGGAGGCCAGCTTAGCATCGGGAGGTGGTTCGGGTGGAGGAAGTGGCG
GGTCAGGGTCGGGTGGCACTAGTGCAGTAGACCCAGGCCTGCCTTCTGTGAAGCAAGAGCCACCTGACCC
AGAGGAGGACAAGGAGGAGAACAAGGATGATTCTGCCTCCAAATTGGCCCCAGAGGAAGAGGCAGGAGGG
GCTGGCACACCCGTGATCACGGAGATTTTCAGCCTGGGTGGAACCCGCTTCCGAGATACAGCAGTCTGGT
TGCCAGCTAGCGGAGGTGGTTCGCCAAAGAAGAAACGGAAGGTGTGAGCATGCAATAAAACATCTTTGTT
TTCATTAGATCTGTGTGTTGGTTTTTTGTGTGCGGCCGGTACCGAGGGCCTATTTCCCATGATTCCTTCA
TATTTGCATATACGATACAAGGCTGTTAGAGAGATAATTGGAATTAATTTGACTGTAAACACAAAGATAT
TAGTACAAAATACGTGACGTAGAAAGTAATAATTTCTTGGGTAGTTTGCAGTTTTAAAATTATGTTTTAA
AATGGACTATCATATGCTTACCGTAACTTGAAAGTATTTCGATTTCTTGGCTTTATATATCTTGTGGAAA
GGACGAAACACCGGAGACCACGGCAGGTCTCAGTTTTAGTCCCTGAAAAGGGACTAAAATAAAGAGTTTG
CGGGACTCTGCGGGGTTACAATCCCCTAAAACCGCTTTTTTGCGGCCGCAGGAACCCCTAGTGATGGAGT
TGGCCACTCCCTCTCTGCGCGCTCGCTCGCTCACTGAGGCCGGGCGACCAAAGGTCGCCCGACGCCCGGG
CTTTGCCCGGGCGGCCTCAGTGAGCGAGCGAGCGCGCAGCTGCCTGCAGGGGCGCCTGATGCGGTATTTT
CTCCTTACGCATCTGTGCGGTATTTCACACCGCATA
[95 nt withheld, positions 4447-4541]
T
[46 nt withheld, positions 4543-4588]
C
[141 nt withheld, positions 4590-4730]
CCTTTGACGTTGGAGTCCACGTTCTTT
[37 nt withheld, positions 4758-4794]
ACTCTATCTCGGGCTATTCTTTTGATTTATAAGGGATTTTGCCGATTTCGGTCTATTGGTTAAAAAATGA
GCTGATTTAACAAAAATTTAACGCGAATTTTAACAAAATATTAACGTTTACAATTTTATGGTGCACTCTC
AGTACAATCTGCTCTGATGCCGCATAGTTAAGCCAGCCCCGACACCCGCCAACACCCGCTGACGCGCCCT
GACGGGCTTGTCTGCTCCCGGCATCCGCTTACAGACAAGCTGTGACCGTCTCCGGGAGCTGCATGTGTCA
GAGGTTTTCACCGTCATCACCGAAACGCGCGAGACGAAAGGGCCTCGTGATACGCCTATTTTTATAGGTT
AATGTCATGATAATAATGGTTTCTTAGACGTCAGGTGGCACTTTTCGGGGAAATGTGCGCGGAACCCCTA
TTTGTTTATTTTTCTAAATACATTCAAATATGTATCCGCTCATGAGACAATAACCCTGATAAATGCTTCA
ATAATATTGAAAAAGGAAGAGTATGAGTATTCAACATTTCCGTGTCGCCCTTATTCCCTTTTTTGCGGCA
TTTTGCCTTCCTGTTTTTGCTCACCCAGAAACGCTGGTGAAAGTAAAAGATGCTGAAGATCAGTTGGGTG
CACGAGTGGGTTACATCGAACTGGATCTCAACAGCGGTAAGATCCTTGAGAGTTTTCGCCCCGAAGAACG
TTTTCCAATGATGAGCACTTTTAAAGTTCTGCTATGTGGCGCGGTATTATCCCGTATTGACGCCGGGCAA
GAGCAACTCGGTCGCCGCATACACTATTCTCAGAATGACTTGGTTGAGTACTCACCAGTCACAGAAAAGC
ATCTTACGGATGGCATGACAGTAAGAGAATTATGCAGTGCTGCCATAACCATGAGTGATAACACTGCGGC
CAACTTACTTCTGACAACGATCGGAGGACCGAAGGAGCTAACCGCTTTTTTGCACAACATGGGGGATCAT
GTAACTCGCCTTGATCGTTGGGAACCGGAGCTGAATGAAGCCATACCAAACGACGAGCGTGACACCACGA
TGCCTGTAGCAATGGCAACAACGTTGCGCAAACTATTAACTGGCGAACTACTTACTCTAGCTTCCCGGCA
ACAATTAATAGACTGGATGGAGGCGGATAAAGTTGCAGGACCACTTCTGCGCTCGGCCCTTCCGGCTGGC
TGGTTTATTGCTGATAAATCTGGAGCCGGTGAGCGTGGAAGCCGCGGTATCATTGCAGCACTGGGGCCAG
ATGGTAAGCCCTCCCGTATCGTAGTTATCTACACGACGGGGAGTCAGGCAACTATGGATGAACGAAATAG
ACAGATCGCTGAGATAGGTGCCTCACTGATTAAGCATTGGTAACTGTCAGACCAAGTTTACTCATATATA
CTTTAGATTGATTTAAAACTTCATTTTTAATTTAAAAGGATCTAGGTGAAGATCCTTTTTGATAATCTCA
TGACCAAAATCCCTTAACGTGAGTTTTCGTTCCACTGAGCGTCAGACCCCGTAGAAAAGATCAAAGGATC
TTCTTGAGATCCTTTTTTTCTGCGCGTAATCTGCTGCTTGCAAACAAAAAAACCACCGCTACCAGCGGTG
GTTTGTTTGCCGGATCAAGAGCTACCAACTCTTTTTCCGAAGGTAACTGGCTTCAGCAGAGCGCAGATAC
CAAATACTGTTCTTCTAGTGTAGCCGTAGTTAGGCCACCACTTCAAGAACTCTGTAGCACCGCCTACATA
CCTCGCTCTGCTAATCCTGTTACCAGTGGCTGCTGCCAGTGGCGATAAGTCGTGTCTTACCGGGTTGGAC
TCAAGACGATAGTTACCGGATAAGGCGCAGCGGTCGGGCTGAACGGGGGGTTCGTGCACACAGCCCAGCT
TGGAGCGAACGACCTACACCGAACTGAGATACCTACAGCGTGAGCTATGAGAAAGCGCCACGCTTCCCGA
AGGGAGAAAGGCGGACAGGTATCCGGTAAGCGGCAGGGTCGGAACAGGAGAGCGCACGAGGGAGCTTCCA
GGGGGAAACGCCTGGTATCTTTATAGTCCTGTCGGGTTTCGCCACCTCTGACTTGAGCGTCGATTTTTGT
GATGCTCGTCAGGGGGGCGGAGCCTATGGAAAAACGCCAGCAACGCGGCCTTTTTACGGTTCCTGGCCTT
TTGCTGGCCTTTTGCTCACATGT
